>Addgene plasmid #102954 | pHCD1C | addgene full sequence | sequence record 199197 | Addgene NGS Result
TAATACGACTCACTATAGGGCGAATTGGGCCCTCTAGATGCATGCTCGAGCGGCCGCCAGTGTGATGGAT
ATCTGCAGAATTCGCCCTTCTCGAGGACATGCTGTTTCTGCAGTTTCTGCTGCTAGCTCTTCTTCTCCCA
GGTGGTGACAATGCAGACGCATCCCAGGAACACGTCTCCTTCCATGTCATCCAGATCTTCTCATTTGTCA
ACCAATCCTGGGCACGAGGTCAGGGCTCAGGATGGCTGGACGAGTTGCAGACTCATGGCTGGGACAGTGA
ATCAGGCACAATAATTTTCCTGCATAACTGGTCCAAGGGCAACTTCAGCAATGAAGAGTTGTCAGACCTA
GAGTTGTTATTTCGTTTCTACCTCTTTGGATTAACTCGGGAGATTCAAGACCATGCAAGTCAAGATTACT
CGAAATATCCCTTTGAAGTACAGGTGAAAGCGGGCTGTGAGCTGCATTCTGGAAAGAGCCCAGAAGGCTT
CTTTCAGGTAGCTTTCAACGGATTAGATTTACTGAGTTTCCAGAATACAACATGGGTGCCATCTCCAGGC
TGTGGAAGTTTGGCCCAAAGTGTCTGTCATCTACTCAATCATCAGTATGAAGGCGTCACAGAAACAGTGT
ATAATCTCATAAGAAGCACTTGCCCCCGATTTCTCTTGGGTCTCCTGGATGCAGGGAAGATGTATGTACA
CAGGCAAGTGAGGCCAGAAGCCTGGCTGTCCAGTCGCCCCAGCCTTGGGTCTGGCCAGCTGTTGCTGGTT
TGTCATGCCTCCGGCTTCTACCCAAAGCCTGTTTGGGTGACATGGATGCGGAATGAACAGGAGCAACTGG
GCACTAAACATGGTGATATTCTTCCTAATGCTGATGGGACATGGTATCTTCAGGTGATCCTGGAGGTGGC
ATCTGAGGAGCCTGCTGGCCTGTCTTGTCGAGTGAGACACAGCAGTCTAGGAGGCCAGGACATCATCCTC
TACTGGGGACACCACTTTTCCATGAATTGGATTGCCTTGGTAGTGATAGTGCCCTTGGTGATTCTAATAG
TCCTTGTGTTATGGTTTAAGAAGCACTGCTCATATCAGGACATCCTGTGAGCGGCCGCAAGGGCGAATTC
CAGCACACTGGCGGCCGTTACTAGTGGATCCGAGCTCGGTACCAAGCTTGGCGTAATCATGGTCATAGCT
GTTTCCTGTGTGAAATTGTTATCCGCTCACAATTCCACACAACATACGAGCCGGAAGCATAAAGTGTAAA
GCCTGGGGTGCCTAATGAGTGAGCTAACTCACATTAATTGCGTTGCGCTCACTGCCCGCTTTCCAGTCGG
GAAACCTGTCGTGCCAGCTGCATTAATGAATCGGCCAACGCGCGGGGAGAGGCGGTTTGCGTATTGGGCG
CTCTTCCGCTTCCTCGCTCACTGACTCGCTGCGCTCGGTCGTTCGGCTGCGGCGAGCGGTATCAGCTCAC
TCAAAGGCGGTAATACGGTTATCCACAGAATCAGGGGATAACGCAGGAAAGAACATGTGAGCAAAAGGCC
AGCAAAAGGCCAGGAACCGTAAAAAGGCCGCGTTGCTGGCGTTTTTCCATAGGCTCCGCCCCCCTGACGA
GCATCACAAAAATCGACGCTCAAGTCAGAGGTGGCGAAACCCGACAGGACTATAAAGATACCAGGCGTTT
CCCCCTGGAAGCTCCCTCGTGCGCTCTCCTGTTCCGACCCTGCCGCTTACCGGATACCTGTCCGCCTTTC
TCCCTTCGGGAAGCGTGGCGCTTTCTCATAGCTCACGCTGTAGGTATCTCAGTTCGGTGTAGGTCGTTCG
CTCCAAGCTGGGCTGTGTGCACGAACCCCCCGTTCAGCCCGACCGCTGCGCCTTATCCGGTAACTATCGT
CTTGAGTCCAACCCGGTAAGACACGACTTATCGCCACTGGCAGCAGCCACTGGTAACAGGATTAGCAGAG
CGAGGTATGTAGGCGGTGCTACAGAGTTCTTGAAGTGGTGGCCTAACTACGGCTACACTAGAAGAACAGT
ATTTGGTATCTGCGCTCTGCTGAAGCCAGTTACCTTCGGAAAAAGAGTTGGTAGCTCTTGATCCGGCAAA
CAAACCACCGCTGGTAGCGGTGGTTTTTTTGTTTGCAAGCAGCAGATTACGCGCAGAAAAAAAGGATCTC
AAGAAGATCCTTTGATCTTTTCTACGGGGTCTGACGCTCAGTGGAACGAAAACTCACGTTAAGGGATTTT
GGTCATGAGATTATCAAAAAGGATCTTCACCTAGATCCTTTTAAATTAAAAATGAAGTTTTAAATCAATC
TAAAGTATATATGAGTAAACTTGGTCTGACAGTTACCAATGCTTAATCAGTGAGGCACCTATCTCAGCGA
TCTGTCTATTTCGTTCATCCATAGTTGCCTGACTCCCCGTCGTGTAGATAACTACGATACGGGAGGGCTT
ACCATCTGGCCCCAGTGCTGCAATGATACCGCGAGACCCACGCTCACCGGCTCCAGATTTATCAGCAATA
AACCAGCCAGCCGGAAGGGCCGAGCGCAGAAGTGGTCCTGCAACTTTATCCGCCTCCATCCAGTCTATTA
ATTGTTGCCGGGAAGCTAGAGTAAGTAGTTCGCCAGTTAATAGTTTGCGCAACGTTGTTGCCATTGCTAC
AGGCATCGTGGTGTCACGCTCGTCGTTTGGTATGGCTTCATTCAGCTCCGGTTCCCAACGATCAAGGCGA
GTTACATGATCCCCCATGTTGTGCAAAAAAGCGGTTAGCTCCTTCGGTCCTCCGATCGTTGTCAGAAGTA
AGTTGGCCGCAGTGTTATCACTCATGGTTATGGCAGCACTGCATAATTCTCTTACTGTCATGCCATCCGT
AAGATGCTTTTCTGTGACTGGTGAGTACTCAACCAAGTCATTCTGAGAATAGTGTATGCGGCGACCGAGT
TGCTCTTGCCCGGCGTCAATACGGGATAATACCGCGCCACATAGCAGAACTTTAAAAGTGCTCATCATTG
GAAAACGTTCTTCGGGGCGAAAACTCTCAAGGATCTTACCGCTGTTGAGATCCAGTTCGATGTAACCCAC
TCGTGCACCCAACTGATCTTCAGCATCTTTTACTTTCACCAGCGTTTCTGGGTGAGCAAAAACAGGAAGG
CAAAATGCCGCAAAAAAGGGAATAAGGGCGACACGGAAATGTTGAATACTCATACTCTTCCTTTTTCAAT
TCAGAAGAACTCGTCAAGAAGGCGATAGAAGGCGATGCGCTGCGAATCGGGAGCGGCGATACCGTAAAGC
ACGAGGAAGCGGTCAGCCCATTCGCCGCCAAGCTCTTCAGCAATATCACGGGTAGCCAACGCTATGTCCT
GATAGCGGTCCGCCACACCCAGCCGGCCACAGTCGATGAATCCAGAAAAGCGGCCATTTTCCACCATGAT
ATTCGGCAAGCAGGCATCGCCATGGGTCACGACGAGATCCTCGCCGTCGGGCATGCGCGCCTTGAGCCTG
GCGAACAGTTCGGCTGGCGCGAGCCCCTGATGCTCTTCGTCCAGATCATCCTGATCGACAAGACCGGCTT
CCATCCGAGTACGTGCTCGCTCGATGCGATGTTTCGCTTGGTGGTCGAATGGGCAGGTAGCCGGATCAAG
CGTATGCAGCCGCCGCATTGCATCAGCCATGATGGATACTTTCTCGGCAGGAGCAAGGTGGGATGACAGG
AGATCCTGCCCCGGCACTTCGCCCAATAGCAGCCAGTCCCTTCCCGCTTCAGTGACAACGTCGAGCACAG
CTGCGCAAGGAACGCCCGTCGTGGCCAGCCACGATAGCCGCGCTGCCTCGTCCTGCAGTTCATTCAGGGC
ACCGGACAGGTCGGTCTTGACAAAAAGAACCGGGCGCCCCTGCGCTGACAGCCGGAACACGGCGGCATCA
GAGCAGCCGATTGTCTGTTGTGCCCAGTCATAGCCGAATAGCCTCTCCACCCAAGCGGCCGGAGAACCTG
CGTGCAATCCATCTTGTTCAATCATGCGAAACGATCCTCATCCTGTCTCTTGATCAGATCTTGATCCCCT
GCGCCATCAGATCCTTGGCGGCAAGAAAGCCATCCAGTTTACTTTGCAGGGCTTCCCAACCTTACCAGAG
GGCGCCCCAGCTGGCAATTCCGGTTCGCTTGCTGTCCATAAAACCGCCCAGTCTAGCTATCGCCATGTAA
GCCCACTGCAAGCTACCTGCTTTCTCTTTGCGCTTGCGTTTTCCCTTGTCCAGATAGCCCAGTAGCTGAC
ATTCATCCGGGGTCAGCACCGTTTCTGCGGACTGGCTTTCTACGTGTTCCGCTTCCTTTAGCAGCCCTTG
CGCCCTGAATTTTGTTAAAATTCGCGTTAAATTTTTGTTAAATCAGCTCATTTTTTAACCAATAGGCCGA
AATCGGCAAAATCCCTTATAAATCAAAAGAATAGACCGAGATAGGGT
[37 nt withheld, positions 4458-4494]
AAAGAACGTGGACTCCAACGTCAAAGG
[49 nt withheld, positions 4522-4570]
T
[91 nt withheld, positions 4572-4662]
G
[124 nt withheld, positions 4664-4787]
CCATTCGCCATTCAGGCTGCGCAACTGTTGGGAAGGGCGATCGGTGCGGGCCTCTTCGCTATTACGCCAG
CTGGCGAAAGGGGGATGTGCTGCAAGGCGATTAAGTTGGGTAACGCCAGGGTTTTCCCAGTCACGACGTT
GTAAAACGACGGCCAGTGAATTG
Features (pLannotate 1.2.2; 13 found; start..end, strand, type, name):
      1..19      +  promoter       T7 promoter: promoter for bacteriophage T7 RNA polymerase
     99..1097    +  CDS            CD1C: CD1C_HUMAN - Experimental evidence at protein level: Swiss-Prot protein existence level 1. Antigen-presenting protein that binds self and non-self lipid and glycolipid antigens and presents them to T-cell receptors on natural killer T-cells. From Homo sapiens (Human).
   1206..1222    -  protein_bind   lac operator: The lac repressor binds to the lac operator to inhibit transcription in E. coli. This inhibition can be relieved by adding lactose or isopropyl-β-D-thiogalactopyranoside (IPTG). lac repressor encoded by lacI
   1230..1260    -  promoter       lac promoter: promoter for the E. coli lac operon
   1275..1296    -  protein_bind   CAP binding site: CAP binding activates transcription in the presence of cAMP. E. coli catabolite activator protein
   1309..1401    -  CDS            lacI (fragment): lac repressor; lacI; The lac repressor binds to the lac operator to inhibit transcription in E. coli. This inhibition can be relieved by adding lactose or isopropyl-β-D-thiogalactopyranoside (IPTG).
   1584..2172    -  rep_origin     ori: high-copy-number ColE1/pMB1/pBR322/pUC origin of replication
   2343..3203    -  CDS            AmpR: β-lactamase; bla; confers resistance to ampicillin, carbenicillin, and related antibiotics
   3204..3220    -  promoter       AmpR promoter (fragment): bla
   3224..4015    -  CDS            neo: KKA2_KLEPN - Also known as kan, nptII. Experimental evidence at protein level: Swiss-Prot protein existence level 1. Resistance to kanamycin, neomycin, paromomycin, ribostamycin, butirosin and gentamicin B. From Klebsiella pneumoniae.
   4047..4346    -  CDS            tnpA (fragment): TN5P_ECOLX - Also known as tnp. Experimental evidence at protein level: Swiss-Prot protein existence level 1. Mediates transposition of transposon Tn5 by a 'cut and paste' mechanism. First, the monomeric transposase binds the 19 bp inverted DNA repeats flanking the transposon. Then, dimerization of the DNA- bound transposase creates a synaptic DNA complex. After nicking of the first DNA strand, excision of the transposon proceeds through a series of intermediates. The transposase then mediates the insertion of the transposon at a new site by strand transfer. The activity of the wild- type tran
   4359..4787    -  rep_origin     f1 ori (sequence partly withheld): f1 bacteriophage origin of replication; arrow indicates direction of (+) strand synthesis
   4791..4948    -  CDS            lacZα (fragment): LacZα fragment of β-galactosidase; lacZ fragment
