[The description below was written by a language model from this plasmid's Addgene catalogue record and pLannotate feature annotations shown in this document.]
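Description:
pHCD1C is a bacterial cloning plasmid that carries the human CD1C cDNA in the pCR2.1-TOPO backbone, a small high-copy vector normally used for capturing PCR products. It is maintained in E. coli through a ColE1/pUC-type origin of replication and selected with ampicillin via the β-lactamase gene. The sequenced record of about 4.95 kb also contains the backbone's neomycin/kanamycin phosphotransferase gene, with an adjacent remnant of Tn5 sequence, so kanamycin resistance is present as well even though the catalogue lists only ampicillin. An f1 origin allows single-stranded DNA production with helper phage.

The insert of roughly 1 kb was placed between XhoI and NotI sites, both of which are retained, so the cDNA can be excised and moved into other vectors. The annotated CD1C open reading frame encodes an MHC class I-like antigen-presenting molecule that binds self and foreign lipid and glycolipid antigens and displays them to T cells. The coding sequence lies in the sense orientation downstream of the T7 promoter, which serves as a sequencing primer site and could in principle drive in vitro transcription. The lac promoter, operator and CAP site sit on the other side of the insert and face it in the antisense direction, and the lacZα reporter survives only as a fragment, consistent with the insert interrupting the blue/white screening cassette.

No eukaryotic promoter, polyadenylation signal or epitope tag is annotated, so this is a storage and subcloning source for CD1C, as its stated purpose indicates, rather than a mammalian expression construct.
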