Addgene plasmid #102954: pHCD1C
Purpose: gene cloning of human CD1C
Depositing lab: Gennaro De Libero & Lucia Mori. Depositing organization: University of Basel. Publication: A novel self-lipid antigen targets human T cells against CD1c(+) leukemias. Lepore M, de Lalla C, Gundimeda SR, Gsellinger H, Consonni M, Garavaglia C, Sansano S, Piccolo F, Scelfo A, Haussinger D, Montagna D, Locatelli F, Bonini C, Bondanza A, Forcina A, Li Z, Ni G, Ciceri F, Jeno P, Xia C, Mori L, Dellabona P, Casorati G, De Libero G. J Exp Med. 2014 Jun 30;211(7):1363-77. doi: 10.1084/jem.20140410. Epub 2014 Jun 16. PubMed 24935257.
Backbone
  Vector backbone: pCR2.1-TOPO
  Backbone manufacturer: Invitrogen
  Backbone size w/o insert (bp): 3908
  Vector type: Cloning
Growth in bacteria
  Bacterial resistance: Ampicillin, 100 μg/mL
  Growth temperature: 37°C
  Growth strain: DH5alpha
  Copy number: High Copy
Gene/Insert
  Gene/Insert name: CD1C cDNA (alt name: NM_001765.2)
  Species: H. sapiens (human)
  Insert size (bp): 1012
  Entrez Gene: CD1C (a.k.a. BDCA1, CD1, CD1A, R7)
  Cloning method: Restriction Enzyme; 5′ cloning site XhoI (not destroyed); 3′ cloning site NotI (not destroyed)
  Sequencing primers: 5′ T7
Terms and licenses: Academic/Nonprofit Terms; Industry Terms: Not Available to Industry
How to cite: pHCD1C was a gift from Gennaro De Libero & Lucia Mori (Addgene plasmid # 102954 ; http://n2t.net/addgene:102954 ; RRID:Addgene_102954)
